>Addgene plasmid #61756 | pSARSF53-756 | depositor full sequence | sequence record 100769 | Expected plasmid sequence
TAATACGACTCACTATAGGGGAATTGTGAGCGGATAACAATTCCCCTGTAGAAATAATTTTGTTTAACTT
TAATAAGGAGATATACCATGGGCAGCAGCCATCATCATCATCATCACAGCACTAGTGACTCAGAAGTCAA
TCAAGAAGCTAAGCCAGAGGTCAAGCCAGAAGTCAAGCCTGAGACTCACATCAATTTAAAGGTGTCCGAT
GGATCTTCAGAAATCTTCTTTAAGATCAAAAAGACCACTCCTTTAAGAAGGCTGATGGAAGCGTTCGCTA
AAAGACAGGGTAAGGAAATGGACTCCTTAAGATTCTTGTACGACGGTATTAGAATTCAAGCTGATCAGAC
CCCTGAAGATTTGGACATGGAGGATAACGATATTATTGAGACTCACAGAGAACAGATTGGTGGATCCTGT
TTAAGCTATGAAACGGAAATATTGACAGTATAAGCTTGCGGCCGCACTCGAGTCTGGTAAAGAAACCGCT
GCTGCGAAATTTGAACGCCAGCACATGGACTCGTCTACTAGCGCAGCTTAATTAACCTAGGCTGCTGCCA
CCGCTGAGCAATAACTAGCATAACCCCTTGGGGCCTCTAAACGGGTCTTGAGGGGTTTTTTGCTGAAACC
TCAGGCATTTGAGAAGCACACGGTCACACTGCTTCCGGTAGTCAATAAACCGGTAAACCAGCAATAGACA
TAAGCGGCTATTTAACGACCCTGCCCTGAACCGACGACAAGCTGACGACCGGGTCTCCGCAAGTGGCACT
TTTCGGGGAAATGTGCGCGGAACCCCTATTTGTTTATTTTTCTAAATACATTCAAATATGTATCCGCTCA
TGAATTAATTCTTAGAAAAACTCATCGAGCATCAAATGAAACTGCAATTTATTCATATCAGGATTATCAA
TACCATATTTTTGAAAAAGCCGTTTCTGTAATGAAGGAGAAAACTCACCGAGGCAGTTCCATAGGATGGC
AAGATCCTGGTATCGGTCTGCGATTCCGACTCGTCCAACATCAATACAACCTATTAATTTCCCCTCGTCA
AAAATAAGGTTATCAAGTGAGAAATCACCATGAGTGACGACTGAATCCGGTGAGAATGGCAAAAGTTTAT
GCATTTCTTTCCAGACTTGTTCAACAGGCCAGCCATTACGCTCGTCATCAAAATCACTCGCATCAACCAA
ACCGTTATTCATTCGTGATTGCGCCTGAGCGAGACGAAATACGCGGTCGCTGTTAAAAGGACAATTACAA
ACAGGAATCGAATGCAACCGGCGCAGGAACACTGCCAGCGCATCAACAATATTTTCACCTGAATCAGGAT
ATTCTTCTAATACCTGGAATGCTGTTTTCCCGGGGATCGCAGTGGTGAGTAACCATGCATCATCAGGAGT
ACGGATAAAATGCTTGATGGTCGGAAGAGGCATAAATTCCGTCAGCCAGTTTAGTCTGACCATCTCATCT
GTAACATCATTGGCAACGCTACCTTTGCCATGTTTCAGAAACAACTCTGGCGCATCGGGCTTCCCATACA
ATCGATAGATTGTCGCACCTGATTGCCCGACATTATCGCGAGCCCATTTATACCCATATAAATCAGCATC
CATGTTGGAATTTAATCGCGGCCTAGAGCAAGACGTTTCCCGTTGAATATGGCTCATACTCTTCCTTTTT
CAATATTATTGAAGCATTTATCAGGGTTATTGTCTCATGAGCGGATACATATTTGAATGTATTTAGAAAA
ATAAACAAATAGGCATGCAGCGCTCTTCCGCTTCCTCGCTCACTGACTCGCTACGCTCGGTCGTTCGACT
GCGGCGAGCGGTGTCAGCTCACTCAAAAGCGGTAATACGGTTATCCACAGAATCAGGGGATAAAGCCGGA
AAGAACATGTGAGCAAAAAGCAAAGCACCGGAAGAAGCCAACGCCGCAGGCGTTTTTCCATAGGCTCCGC
CCCCCTGACGAGCATCACAAAAATCGACGCTCAAGCCAGAGGTGGCGAAACCCGACAGGACTATAAAGAT
ACCAGGCGTTTCCCCCTGGAAGCTCCCTCGTGCGCTCTCCTGTTCCGACCCTGCCGCTTACCGGATACCT
GTCCGCCTTTCTCCCTTCGGGAAGCGTGGCGCTTTCTCATAGCTCACGCTGTTGGTATCTCAGTTCGGTG
TAGGTCGTTCGCTCCAAGCTGGGCTGTGTGCACGAACCCCCCGTTCAGCCCGACCGCTGCGCCTTATCCG
GTAACTATCGTCTTGAGTCCAACCCGGTAAGACACGACTTATCGCCACTGGCAGCAGCCATTGGTAACTG
ATTTAGAGGACTTTGTCTTGAAGTTATGCACCTGTTAAGGCTAAACTGAAAGAACAGATTTTGGTGAGTG
CGGTCCTCCAACCCACTTACCTTGGTTCAAAGAGTTGGTAGCTCAGCGAACCTTGAGAAAACCACCGTTG
GTAGCGGTGGTTTTTCTTTATTTATGAGATGATGAATCAATCGGTCTATCAAGTCAACGAACAGCTATTC
CGTTACTCTAGATTTCAGTGCAATTTATCTCTTCAAATGTAGCACCTGAAGTCAGCCCCATACGATATAA
GTTGTAATTCTCATGTTAGTCATGCCCCGCGCCCACCGGAAGGAGCTGACTGGGTTGAAGGCTCTCAAGG
GCATCGGTCGAGATCCCGGTGCCTAATGAGTGAGCTAACTTACATTAATTGCGTTGCGCTCACTGCCCGC
TTTCCAGTCGGGAAACCTGTCGTGCCAGCTGCATTAATGAATCGGCCAACGCGCGGGGAGAGGCGGTTTG
CGTATTGGGCGCCAGGGTGGTTTTTCTTTTCACCAGTGAGACGGGCAACAGCTGATTGCCCTTCACCGCC
TGGCCCTGAGAGAGTTGCAGCAAGCGGTCCACGCTGGTTTGCCCCAGCAGGCGAAAATCCTGTTTGATGG
TGGTTAACGGCGGGATATAACATGAGCTGTCTTCGGTATCGTCGTATCCCACTACCGAGATGTCCGCACC
AACGCGCAGCCCGGACTCGGTAATGGCGCGCATTGCGCCCAGCGCCATCTGATCGTTGGCAACCAGCATC
GCAGTGGGAACGATGCCCTCATTCAGCATTTGCATGGTTTGTTGAAAACCGGACATGGCACTCCAGTCGC
CTTCCCGTTCCGCTATCGGCTGAATTTGATTGCGAGTGAGATATTTATGCCAGCCAGCCAGACGCAGACG
CGCCGAGACAGAACTTAATGGGCCCGCTAACAGCGCGATTTGCTGGTGACCCAATGCGACCAGATGCTCC
ACGCCCAGTCGCGTACCGTCTTCATGGGAGAAAATAATACTGTTGATGGGTGTCTGGTCAGAGACATCAA
GAAATAACGCCGGAACATTAGTGCAGGCAGCTTCCACAGCAATGGCATCCTGGTCATCCAGCGGATAGTT
AATGATCAGCCCACTGACGCGTTGCGCGAGAAGATTGTGCACCGCCGCTTTACAGGCTTCGACGCCGCTT
CGTTCTACCATCGACACCACCACGCTGGCACCCAGTTGATCGGCGCGAGATTTAATCGCCGCGACAATTT
GCGACGGCGCGTGCAGGGCCAGACTGGAGGTGGCAACGCCAATCAGCAACGACTGTTTGCCCGCCAGTTG
TTGTGCCACGCGGTTGGGAATGTAATTCAGCTCCGCCATCGCCGCTTCCACTTTTTCCCGCGTTTTCGCA
GAAACGTGGCTGGCCTGGTTCACCACGCGGGAAACGGTCTGATAAGAGACACCGGCATACTCTGCGACAT
CGTATAACGTTACTGGTTTCACATTCACCACCCTGAATTGACTCTCTTCCGGGCGCTATCATGCCATACC
GCGAAAGGTTTTGCGCCATTCGATGGTGTCCGGGATCTCGACGCTCTCCCTTATGCGACTCCTGCATTAG
GAAAT
Features (pLannotate 1.2.2; 17 found; start..end, strand, type, name):
      1..19      +  promoter       T7 promoter: promoter for bacteriophage T7 RNA polymerase
     20..44      +  protein_bind   lac operator: The lac repressor binds to the lac operator to inhibit transcription in E. coli. This inhibition can be relieved by adding lactose or isopropyl-β-D-thiogalactopyranoside (IPTG). lac repressor encoded by lacI
     59..81      +  RBS            RBS: efficient ribosome binding site from bacteriophage T7 gene 10 (Olins and Rangwala, 1989)
    100..116     +  CDS            capTEV™ (fragment): composite tag for in vivo biotinylation, TEV protease cleavage, and 6xHis tagging
    127..413     +  CDS            SUMO (fragment): cleavable ubiquitin-like protein tag; S. cerevisiae SMT3 (truncated)
    479..520     +  CDS            S-Tag (fragment): affinity and epitope tag derived from pancreatic ribonuclease A
    550..567     +  CDS            SET1 (fragment): solubility-enhancement tag derived from T7 phage gene 10B
    575..622     +  terminator     T7 terminator: transcription terminator for bacteriophage T7 RNA polymerase
    786..843     +  promoter       AmpR promoter (fragment): bla
    852..1667    -  CDS            KanR: aminoglycoside phosphotransferase; aph(3')-Ia; confers resistance to kanamycin in bacteria or G418 (Geneticin®) in eukaryotes
   1668..1759    -  promoter       AmpR promoter: bla
   1775..2524    -  rep_origin     RSF ori: Plasmids containing the RSF 1030 origin of replication can be propagated in E. coli cells that contain additional plasmids with compatible origins.
   2607..2671    -  CDS            TcR (fragment): tetracycline efflux protein; tet; confers resistance to tetracycline
   2686..2707    -  protein_bind   CAP binding site: CAP binding activates transcription in the presence of cAMP. E. coli catabolite activator protein
   2720..3802    -  CDS            lacI: lac repressor; lacI; The lac repressor binds to the lac operator to inhibit transcription in E. coli. This inhibition can be relieved by adding lactose or isopropyl-β-D-thiogalactopyranoside (IPTG).
   3803..3880    -  promoter       lacI promoter: lacI
   3888..3923    -  CDS            TcR (fragment): tetracycline efflux protein; tet; confers resistance to tetracycline
