[The description below was written by a language model from this plasmid's Addgene catalogue record and pLannotate feature annotations shown in this document.]
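Description:
pSARSF53-756 is a bacterial expression plasmid built on the Novagen pRSFDuet backbone from which the second multiple cloning site has been deleted, leaving a single T7-driven expression cassette in a 3,925 bp vector. It replicates from the RSF1030 origin, which is compatible with other common origin types and so allows co-maintenance with a second plasmid in the same E. coli cell. Selection is by kanamycin through the aph(3')-Ia gene. The plasmid also carries lacI under its own promoter. The repressor acts on the lac operator placed immediately downstream of the T7 promoter, so expression is IPTG-inducible in hosts that supply T7 RNA polymerase.

The insert, cloned between BamHI and HindIII, is a 366 bp segment listed as NpuDnaEN11, an N-terminal split-intein fragment derived from the DnaE intein of Nostoc punctiforme. It is fused at its N terminus to a hexahistidine tag followed by yeast Smt3 (SUMO), which provides affinity purification, often improved solubility, and a handle removable by SUMO-specific protease. Translation starts from the T7 gene 10 ribosome binding site, and the cassette ends at the T7 terminator. The automated annotation detects the His-tag region (mislabelled as a capTEV fragment) and the truncated SUMO, but does not annotate the short intein segment itself. The S-Tag fragment downstream is probably residual Duet vector sequence, while the small SET1, TcR and extra AmpR promoter fragments are likely backbone remnants or spurious matches rather than functional parts. According to the associated publication title, the construct belongs to work on structure-based engineering and comparison of novel split inteins for protein ligation. It presumably supplies the N-intein half for trans-splicing with a complementary C-intein partner.
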