Addgene plasmid #61756: pSARSF53-756
Purpose: NpuDnaEN11 intein
Depositing lab: Hideo Iwai. Depositing organization: University of Helsinki, Institute of Biotechnology. Publication: Structure-based engineering and comparison of novel split inteins for protein ligation. Aranko AS, Oeemig JS, Zhou D, Kajander T, Wlodawer A, Iwai H. Mol Biosyst. 2014 May;10(5):1023-34. doi: 10.1039/c4mb00021h. PubMed 24574026.
Backbone
  Vector backbone: pRSFDuet
  Backbone manufacturer: Novagen
  Backbone size w/o insert (bp): 3559
  Total vector size (bp): 3925
  Modifications to backbone: deletion of MCS-2
  Vector type: Bacterial Expression
Growth in bacteria
  Bacterial resistance: Kanamycin, 50 μg/mL
  Growth temperature: 37°C
  Growth strain: DH5alpha
  Copy number: High Copy
Gene/Insert
  Gene/Insert name: NpuDnaEN11 intein (alt name: NpuDnaEN11 N-intein)
  Species: Nostoc punctiforme
  Insert size (bp): 366
  Promoter: T7
  Tag / fusion protein: H6-Smt3 (N terminal on insert)
  Cloning method: Restriction Enzyme; 5′ cloning site BamHI (not destroyed); 3′ cloning site HindIII (not destroyed)
  Sequencing primers: 5′ T7; 3′ T7term
Terms and licenses: Academic/Nonprofit Terms; Industry Terms: Not Available to Industry
How to cite: pSARSF53-756 was a gift from Hideo Iwai (Addgene plasmid # 61756 ; http://n2t.net/addgene:61756 ; RRID:Addgene_61756)
