>Addgene plasmid #61756 | pSARSF53-756 | depositor partial sequence | sequence record 100768 | T7term
AACCCCAATGCGACCAGATGCTCCCACGCCCCAGTCGCGTACCGTCTTCATGGAAGAAAATAATACTGTG
ATGGGGTTCTGTCAGAGACATCAGAAATAACGCCGACATAGTGCAGCAGCTCCACAGCAATGGCATCCTG
GTCATCCAGCGGATAGTATGATCAGCCCACTGACGCGTTGCGCGAGAAGATTGTGCACCGCCGCTTACAG
GCTTCGACGCCGCTTCGTTCTACCATCGACACCACCACGCTGGCACCCAGTTGATCGGCGCGAGATTTAA
TCGCCGCGACAATTTGCGACGGCGCGTGCAGGGCCAGACTGGAGGTGGCAACGCCAATCAGCAACGACTG
TTTGCCCGCCAGTTGTTGTGCCACGCGGTTGGGAATGTAATTCAGCTCCGCCATCGCCGCTTCCACTTTT
TCCCGCGTTTTCGCAGAAACGTGGCTGGCCTGGTTCACCACGCGGGAAACGGTCTGATAAGAGACACCGG
CATACTCTGCGACATCGTATAACGTTACTGGTTTCACATTCACCACCCTGAATTGACTCTCTTCCGGGCG
CTATCATGCCATACCGCGAAAGGTTTTGCGCCATTCGATGGTGTCCGGGATCTCGACGCTCTCCCTTATG
CGACTCCTGCATTAGGAAATTAATACGACTCACTATAGGGGAATTGTGAGCGGATAACAATTCCCCTGTA
GAAATAATTTTGTTTAACTTTAATAAGGAGATATACCATGGGCAGCAGCCATCATCATCATCATCACAGC
ACTAGTGACTCAGAAGTCAATCAAGAAGCTAAGCCAGAGGTCAAGCCAGAAGTCAAGCCTGAGACTCACA
TCAATTTAAAGGTGTCCGATGGATCTTCAGAAATCTTCTTTAAGATCAAAAAGACCACTCCTTTAAGAAG
GCTGATGGAAGCGTTCGCTAAAAGACAGGGTAAGGAAATGGACTCCTTAAGATTCTTGTACGACGGTATT
AGAATTCAAGCTGATCAGACCCCTGAAGATTTGGACATGGAGGATAACGATATTATTGAGACTCACAGAG
AACAGATTGGTGGATCCTGTTTAAGCTATGAAACGGAAATATTGACAGTATAAGCTTGCGGCCGCACTCG
AGTCTGGTAAAGAAACCGCTGCTGCGAAATTTGAACGCCAGCACATGGACTCGTCTACTAGCGCAGCTAA
TAGCATCGTAT
