>Addgene plasmid #61756 | pSARSF53-756 | addgene partial sequence | sequence record 103847 | T7 5'-TAATACGACTCACTATAGGG-3'
TAAATAATTTTGTTTAACTTTAATAAGGAGATATACCATGGGCAGCAGCCATCATCATCATCATCACAGC
ACTAGTGACTCAGAAGTCAATCAAGAAGCTAAGCCAGAGGTCAAGCCAGAAGTCAAGCCTGAGACTCACA
TCAATTTAAAGGTGTCCGATGGATCTTCAGAAATCTTCTTTAAGATCAAAAAGACCACTCCTTTAAGAAG
GCTGATGGAAGCGTTCGCTAAAAGACAGGGTAAGGAAATGGACTCCTTAAGATTCTTGTACGACGGTATT
AGAATTCAAGCTGATCAGACCCCTGAAGATTTGGACATGGAGGATAACGATATTATTGAGACTCACAGAG
AACAGATTGGTGGATCCTGTTTAAGCTATGAAACGGAAATATTGACAGTATAAGCTTGCGGCCGCACTCG
AGTCTGGTAAAGAAACCGCTGCTGCGAAATTTGAACGCCAGCACATGGACTCGTCTACTAGCGCAGCTTA
ATTAACCTAGGCTGCTGCCACCGCTGAGCAATAACTAGCATAACCCCTTGGGGCCTCTAAACGGGTCTTG
AGGGGTTTTTTGCTGAAACCTCAGGCATTTGAGAAGCACACGGTCACACTGCTTCCGGTAGTCAATAAAC
CGGTAAACCAGCAATAGACATAAGCGGCTATTTAACGACCCTGCCCTGAACCGACGACAAGCTGACGACC
GGGTCTCCGCAAGTGGCACTTTTCGGGGAAATGTGCGCGGAACCCCTATTTGTTTATTTTTCTAAATACA
TTCAAATATGTATCCGCTCATGAATTAATTCTTAGAAAAACTCATCGAGCATCAAATGAAACTGCAATTT
ATTCATATCAGGATTATCA
