>Addgene plasmid #61756 | pSARSF53-756 | addgene partial sequence | sequence record 103848 | T7term 5'-GCTAGTTATTGCTCAGCGG-3'
GCTGCGCTAGTAGACGAGTCCATGTGCTGGCGTTCAAATTTCGCAGCAGCGGTTTCTTTACCAGACTCGA
GTGCGGCCGCAAGCTTATACTGTCAATATTTCCGTTTCATAGCTTAAACAGGATCCACCAATCTGTTCTC
TGTGAGTCTCAATAATATCGTTATCCTCCATGTCCAAATCTTCAGGGGTCTGATCAGCTTGAATTCTAAT
ACCGTCGTACAAGAATCTTAAGGAGTCCATTTCCTTACCCTGTCTTTTAGCGAACGCTTCCATCAGCCTT
CTTAAAGGAGTGGTCTTTTTGATCTTAAAGAAGATTTCTGAAGATCCATCGGACACCTTTAAATTGATGT
GAGTCTCAGGCTTGACTTCTGGCTTGACCTCTGGCTTAGCTTCTTGATTGACTTCTGAGTCACTAGTGCT
GTGATGATGATGATGATGGCTGCTGCCCATGGTATATCTCCTTATTAAAGTTAAACAAAATTATTTCTAC
AGGGGAATTGTTATCCGCTCACAATTCCCCTATAGTGAGTCGTATTAATTTCCTAATGCAGGAGTCGCAT
AAGGGAGAGCGTCGAGATCCCGGACACCATCGAATGGCGCAAAACCTTTCGCGGTATGGCATGATAGCGC
CCGGAAGAGAGTCAATTCAGGGTGGTGAATGTGAAACCAGTAACGTTATACGATGTCGCAGAGTATGCCG
GTGTCTCTTATCAGACCGTTTCCCGCGTGGTGAACCAGGCCAGCCACGTTTCTGCGAAAACGCGGGAAAA
AGTGGAAGCGGCGATGGCGGAGCTGAATTACATTCCCAACCGCGTGGCACAACAACTGGCGGGCAAACAG
TCGTT
